Addgene plasmid #22817: pBTB-1
Purpose: (Empty Backbone)
Depositing lab: Ryan Gill. Depositing organization: University of Colorado, Boulder. Publication: Broad host range vectors for stable genomic library construction. Lynch MD, Gill RT. Biotechnol Bioeng. 2006 May 5. 94(1):151-8. 10.1002/bit.20836 PubMed 16496398.
Backbone
  Vector backbone: pBTB-1
  Backbone size (bp): 3784
  Vector type: Bacterial Expression
Growth in bacteria
  Bacterial resistance: Ampicillin, 100 μg/mL
  Growth temperature: 37°C
  Growth strain: DH5alpha
  Copy number: Unknown
Gene/Insert
  Gene/Insert name: None
  Cloning method: Restriction Enzyme; 5′ cloning site XbaI (unknown if destroyed); 3′ cloning site EcoRV (unknown if destroyed)
  Sequencing primers: 5′ tccatacccgtttttttggg
Terms and licenses: Academic/Nonprofit Terms; Industry Terms: Not Available to Industry
Depositor comments: Addgene's QC sequence shows a 4bp gap with the depositor's provided sequence. The lab does not believe this affects the plasmid activity.
How to cite: pBTB-1 was a gift from Ryan Gill (Addgene plasmid # 22817 ; http://n2t.net/addgene:22817 ; RRID:Addgene_22817)
