[The description below was written by a language model from this plasmid's Addgene catalogue record and pLannotate feature annotations shown in this document.]
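Description:
pBTB-1 is a compact (3,784 bp) empty bacterial expression backbone built for broad-host-range use and, according to the associated publication title, intended for stable genomic library construction. Replication depends on the pBBR1 system from Bordetella bronchiseptica: the pBBR1 oriV sits directly upstream of the pBBR1 Rep coding sequence, whose protein product is required for the origin to fire. This replicon is known for functioning in a wide range of Gram-negative bacteria as well as E. coli. The record lists the copy number as unknown. Selection is by ampicillin, with the β-lactamase (AmpR) gene apparently driven by a fragment of the cat promoter that lies immediately upstream.

The expression module is the arabinose-inducible araC/araBAD arrangement. The araC regulator is encoded on the reverse strand and transcribed divergently from the araBAD promoter, so that an inserted sequence placed downstream of the promoter can be repressed in the absence of L-arabinose and induced when it is added. No insert is present. The catalogue gives XbaI and EcoRV as the 5′ and 3′ cloning sites. Two bidirectional transcription terminators, soxR and tonB, are annotated. On the circular map the soxR terminator falls just past the end of the araBAD promoter, between the likely cloning region and the replication origin, and the tonB terminator separates AmpR from araC. This layout is consistent with insulating cloned fragments from the replication and resistance functions, a feature useful for keeping library inserts stable. The depositor notes a 4 bp gap between the repository's quality-control sequence and the submitted sequence, which is not believed to affect plasmid function.
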