Features (pLannotate 1.2.2; 8 found; start..end, strand, type, name):
     60..96      -  terminator     soxR terminator: bidirectional E. coli soxR transcription terminator
    102..871     +  rep_origin     pBBR1 oriV: replication origin of the broad-host-range plasmid pBBR1 from Bordetella bronchiseptica; requires the pBBR1 Rep protein for replication
    872..1534    +  CDS            pBBR1 Rep: replication protein for the broad-host-range plasmid pBBR1 from Bordetella bronchiseptica
   1536..1630    +  promoter       cat promoter (fragment): promoter of the E. coli cat gene encoding chloramphenicol acetyltransferase
   1631..2491    +  CDS            AmpR: β-lactamase; bla; confers resistance to ampicillin, carbenicillin, and related antibiotics
   2507..2538    -  terminator     tonB terminator: bidirectional E. coli tonB-P14 transcription terminator
   2566..3444    -  CDS            araC: L-arabinose regulatory protein; araC
   3471..3755    +  promoter       araBAD promoter: araBAD; promoter of the L-arabinose operon of E. coli; the araC regulatory gene is transcribed in the opposite direction (Guzman et al., 1995)
>Addgene plasmid #22817 | pBTB-1 | depositor full sequence | sequence record 10455 | Author sequence
AACGAATTCAAGCTTGATATCATTCAGGACGAGCCTCAGACTCCAGCGTAACTGGACTGAAAACAAACTA
AAGCGCCCTTGTGGCGCTTTAGTTTTGTTCCGCGGCCACCGGCTGGCTCGCTTCGCTCGGCCCGTGGACA
ACCCTGCTGGACAAGCTGATGGACAGGCTGCGCCTGCCCACGAGCTTGACCACAGGGATTGCCCACCGGC
TACCCAGCCTTCGACCACATACCCACCGGCTCCAACTGCGCGGCCTGCGGCCTTGCCCCATCAATTTTTT
TAATTTTCTCTGGGGAAAAGCCTCCGGCCTGCGGCCTGCGCGCTTCGCTTGCCGGTTGGACACCAAGTGG
AAGGCGGGTCAAGGCTCGCGCAGCGACCGCGCAGCGGCTTGGCCTTGACGCGCCTGGAACGACCCAAGCC
TATGCGAGTGGGGGCAGTCGAAGGCGAAGCCCGCCCGCCTGCCCCCCGAGCCTCACGGCGGCGAGTGCGG
GGGTTCCAAGGGGGCAGCGCCACCTTGGGCAAGGCCGAAGGCCGCGCAGTCGATCAACAAGCCCCGGAGG
GGCCACTTTTTGCCGGAGGGGGAGCCGCGCCGAAGGCGTGGGGGAACCCCGCAGGGGTGCCCTTCTTTGG
GCACCAAAGAACTAGATATAGGGCGAAATGCGAAAGACTTAAAAATCAACAACTTAAAAAAGGGGGGTAC
GCAACAGCTCATTGCGGCACCCCCCGCAATAGCTCATTGCGTAGGTTAAAGAAAATCTGTAATTGACTGC
CACTTTTACGCAACGCATAATTGTTGTCGCGCTGCCGAAAAGTTGCAGCTGATTGCGCATGGTGCCGCAA
CCGTGCGGCACCCTACCGCATGGAGATAAGCATGGCCACGCAGTCCAGAGAAATCGGCATTCAAGCCAAG
AACAAGCCCGGTCACTGGGTGCAAACGGAACGCAAAGCGCATGAGGCGTGGGCCGGGCTTATTGCGAGGA
AACCCACGGCGGCAATGCTGCTGCATCACCTCGTGGCGCAGATGGGCCACCAGAACGCCGTGGTGGTCAG
CCAGAAGACACTTTCCAAGCTCATCGGACGTTCTTTGCGGACGGTCCAATACGCAGTCAAGGACTTGGTG
GCCGAGCGCTGGATCTCCGTCGTGAAGCTCAACGGCCCCGGCACCGTGTCGGCCTACGTGGTCAATGACC
GCGTGGCGTGGGGCCAGCCCCGCGACCAGTTGCGCCTGTCGGTGTTCAGTGCCGCCGTGGTGGTTGATCA
CGACGACCAGGACGAATCGCTGTTGGGGCATGGCGACCTGCGCCGCATCCCGACCCTGTATCCGGGCGAG
CAGCAACTACCGACCGGCCCCGGCGAGGAGCCGCCCAGCCAGCCCGGCATTCCGGGCATGGAACCAGACC
TGCCAGCCTTGACCGAAACGGAGGAATGGGAACGGCGCGGGCAGCAGCGCCTGCCGATGCCCGATGAGCC
GTGTTTTCTGGACGATGGCGAGCCGTTGGAGCCGCCGACACGGGTCACGCTGCCGCGCCGGTAGTACGTA
AGAGGTTCCAACTTTCACCATAATGAAATAAGATCACTACCGGGCGTATTTTTTGAGTTATCGAGATTTT
CAGGAGCTAAGGAAGCTAAAATGAGTATTCAACATTTCCGTGTCGCCCTTATTCCCTTTTTTGCGGCATT
TTGCCTTCCTGTTTTTGCTCACCCAGAAACGCTGGTGAAAGTAAAAGATGCTGAAGATCAGTTGGGTGCA
CGAGTGGGTTACATCGAACTGGATCTCAACAGCGGTAAGATCCTTGAGAGTTTACGCCCCGAAGAACGTT
TTCCAATGATGAGCACTTTTAAAGTTCTGCTATGTGGCGCGGTATTATCCCGTATTGACGCCGGGCAAGA
GCAACTCGGTCGCCGCATACACTATTCTCAGAATGACTTGGTTGAGTACTCACCAGTCACAGAAAAGCAT
CTCACGGATGGCATGACAGTAAGAGAATTATGCAGTGCTGCCATAACCATGAGTGATAACACTGCGGCCA
ACTTACTTCTGGCAACGATCGGAGGACCGAAGGAGCTAACCGCTTTTTTGCACAACATGGGGGATCATGT
AACTCGCCTTGATCGTTGGGAACCGGAGCTGAATGAAGCCATACCAAACGACGAGCGTGACACCACGATG
CCTGTAGCAATGGCAACAACGTTGCGCAAACTATTAACTGGCGAACTACTTACTCTAGCTTCCCGGCAAC
AATTAATAGACTGGATGGAGGCGGATAAAGTTGCAGGATCACTTCTGCGCTCGGCCCTCCCGGCTGGCTG
GTTTATTGCTGATAAATCTGGAGCCGGTGAGCGTGGGTCTCGCGGTATCATTGCAGCACTGGGGCCAGAT
GGTAAGCCCTCCCGCATCGTAGTTATCTACACGACGGGGAGTCAGGCAACTATGGATGAACGAAATAGAC
AGATCGCTGAGATAGGTGCCTCACTGATTAAGCATTGGTAATGAGGATCCCCCTCAAGTCAAAAGCCTCC
GGTCGGAGGCTTTTGACTTTCTGCTATGGAGGTCAGGTATGATTTTTATGACAACTTGACGGCTACATCA
TTCACTTTTTCTTCACAACCGGCACGGAACTCGCTCGGGCTGGCCCCGGTGCATTTTTTAAATACCCGCG
AGAAATAGAGTTGATCGTCAAAACCAACATTGCGACCGACGGTGGCGATAGGCATCCGGGTGGTGCTCAA
AAGCAGCTTCGCCTGGCTGATACGTTGGTCCTCGCGCCAGCTTAAGACGCTAATCCCTAACTGCTGGCGG
AAAAGATGTGACAGACGCGACGGCGACAAGCAAACATGCTGTGCGACGCTGGCGATATCAAAATTGCTGT
CTGCCAGGTGATCGCTGATGTACTGACAAGCCTCGCGTACCCGATTATCCATCGGTGGATGGAGCGACTC
GTTAATCGCTTCCATGCGCCGCAGTAACAATTGCTCAAGCAGATTTATCGCCAGCAGCTCCGAATAGCGC
CCTTCCCCTTGCCCGGCGTTAATGATTTGCCCAAACAGGTCGCTGAAATGCGGCTGGTGCGCTTCATCCG
GGCGAAAGAACCCCGTATTGGCAAATATTGACGGCCAGTTAAGCCATTCATGCCAGTAGGCGCGCGGACG
AAAGTAAACCCACTGGTGATACCATTCGCGAGCCTCCGGATGACGACCGTAGTGATGAATCTCTCCTGGC
GGGAACAGCAAAATATCACCCGGTCGGCAAACAAATTCTCGTCCCTGATTTTTCACCACCCCCTGACCGC
GAATGGTGAGATTGAGAATATAACCTTTCATTCCCAGCGGTCGGTCGATAAAAAAATCGAGATAACCGTT
GGCCTCAATCGGCGTTAAACCCGCCACCAGATGGGCATTAAACGAGTATCCCGGCAGCAGGGGATCATTT
TGCGCTTCAGCCATACTTTTCATACTCCCGCCATTCAGAGAAGAAACCAATTGTCCATATTGCATCAGAC
ATTGCCGTCACTGCGTCTTTTACTGGCTCTTCTCGCTAACCAAACCGGTAACCCCGCTTATTAAAAGCAT
TCTGTAACAAAGCGGGACCAAAGCCATGACAAAAACGCGTAACAAAAGTGTCTATAATCACGGCAGAAAA
GTCCACATTGATTATTTGCACGGCGTCACACTTTGCTATGCCATAGCATTTTTATCCATAAGATTAGCGG
ATCCTACCTGACGCTTTTTATCGCAACTCTCTACTGTTTCTCCATACCCGTTTTTTTGGGCTAGAGAATT
CGTC
