>Addgene plasmid #22817 | pBTB-1 | addgene partial sequence | sequence record 28826 | 22817 with Amp-R 5'-ATAATACCGCGCCACATAGC
TTCTTCGGGGCGTAAACTCTCAAGGATCTTACCGCTGTTGAGATCCAGTTCGATGTAACCCACTCGTGCA
CCCAACTGATCTTCAGCATCTTTTACTTTCACCAGCGTTTCTGGGTGAGCAAAAACAGGAAGGCAAAATG
CCGCAAAAAAGGGAATAAGGGCGACACGGAAATGTTGAATACTCATTTTAGCTTCCTTAGCTCCTGAAAA
TCTCGATAACTCAAAAAATACGCCCGGTAGTGATCTTATTTCATTATGGTGAAAGTTGGAACCTCTTACG
TACGGCGCGGCAGCGTGACCCGTGTCGGCGGCTCCAACGGCTCGCCATCGTCCAGAAAACACGGCTCATC
GGGCATCGGCAGGCGCTGCTGCCCGCGCCGTTCCCATTCCTCCGTTTCGGTCAAGGCTGGCAGGTCTGGT
TCCATGCCCGGAATGCCGGGCTGGCTGGGCGGCTCCTCGCCGGGGCCGGTCGGTAGTTGCTGCTCGCCCG
GATACAGGGTCGGGATGCGGCGCAGGTCGCCATGCCCCAACAGCGATTCGTCCTGGTCGTCGTGATCAAC
CACCACGGCGGCACTGAACACCGACAGGCGCAACTGGTCGCGGGGCTGGCCCCACGCCACGCGGTCATTG
ACCACGTAGGCCGACACGGTGCCGGGGCCGTTGAGCTTCACGACGGAGATCCAGCGCTCGG
